>Addgene plasmid #109411 | pBbS8k-RFP_E93G | addgene full sequence | sequence record 212791 | Addgene NGS Result
GGGTCTGCTATGTGGTGCTATCTGACTTTTTGCTGTTCAGCAGTTCCTGCCCTCTGATTTTCCAGTCTGA
CCACTTCGGATTATCCCGTGACAGGTCATTCAGACTGGCTAATGCACCCAGTAAGGCAGCGGTATCATCA
ACAGGCTTACCCGTCTTACTGTCCCTAGTGCTTGGATTCTCACCAATAAAAAACGCCCGGCGGCAACCGA
GCGTTCTGAACAAATCCAGATGGAGTTCTGAGGTCATTACTGGATCTATCAACAGGAGTCCAAGCGAGCT
CTCGAACCCCAGAGTCCCGCTCAGAAGAACTCGTCAAGAAGGCGATAGAAGGCGATGCGCTGCGAATCGG
GAGCGGCGATACCGTAAAGCACGAGGAAGCGGTCAGCCCATTCGCCGCCAAGCTCTTCAGCAATATCACG
GGTAGCCAACGCTATGTCCTGATAGCGGTCCGCCACACCCAGCCGGCCACAGTCGATGAATCCAGAAAAG
CGGCCATTTTCCACCATGATATTCGGCAAGCAGGCATCGCCATGGGTCACGACGAGATCCTCGCCGTCGG
GCATGCGCGCCTTGAGCCTGGCGAACAGTTCGGCTGGCGCGAGCCCCTGATGCTCTTCGTCCAGATCATC
CTGATCGACAAGACCGGCTTCCATCCGAGTACGTGCTCGCTCGATGCGATGTTTCGCTTGGTGGTCGAAT
GGGCAGGTAGCCGGATCAAGCGTATGCAGCCGCCGCATTGCATCAGCCATGATGGATACTTTCTCGGCAG
GAGCAAGGTGAGATGACAGGAGATCCTGCCCCGGCACTTCGCCCAATAGCAGCCAGTCCCTTCCCGCTTC
AGTGACAACGTCGAGCACAGCTGCGCAAGGAACGCCCGTCGTGGCCAGCCACGATAGCCGCGCTGCCTCG
TCCTGCAGTTCATTCAGGGCACCGGACAGGTCGGTCTTGACAAAAAGAACCGGGCGCCCCTGCGCTGACA
GCCGGAACACGGCGGCATCAGAGCAGCCGATTGTCTGTTGTGCCCAGTCATAGCCGAATAGCCTCTCCAC
CCAAGCGGCCGGAGAACCTGCGTGCAATCCATCTTGTTCAATCATGCGAAACGATCCTCATCCTGTCTCT
TGATCAGATCATGATCCCCTGCGCCATCAGATCCTTGGCGGCAAGAAAGCCATCCAGTTTACTTTGCAGG
GCTTCCCAACCTTACCAGAGGGCGCCCCAGCTGGCAATTCCGACGTCTTATGACAACTTGACGGCTACAT
CATTCACTTTTTCTTCACAACCGGCACGGAACTCGCTCGGGCTGGCCCCGGTGCATTTTTTAAATACCCG
CGAGAAATAGAGTTGATCGTCAAAACCAACATTGCGACCGACGGTGGCGATAGGCATCCGGGTGGTGCTC
AAAAGCAGCTTCGCCTGGCTGATACGTTGGTCCTCGCGCCAGCTTAAGACGCTAATCCCTAACTGCTGGC
GGAAAAGATGTGACAGACGCGACGGCGACAAGCAAACATGCTGTGCGACGCTGGCGATATCAAAATTGCT
GTCTGCCAGGTGATCGCTGATGTACTGACAAGCCTCGCGTACCCGATTATCCATCGGTGGATGGAGCGAC
TCGTTAATCGCTTCCATGCGCCGCAGTAACAATTGCTCAAGCAGATTTATCGCCAGCAGCTCCGAATAGC
GCCCTTCCCCTTGCCCGGCGTTAATGATTTGCCCAAACAGGTCGCTGAAATGCGGCTGGTGCGCTTCATC
CGGGCGAAAGAACCCCGTATTGGCAAATATTGACGGCCAGTTAAGCCATTCATGCCAGTAGGCGCGCGGA
CGAAAGTAAACCCACTGGTGATACCATTCGCGAGCCTCCGGATGACGACCGTAGTGATGAATCTCTCCTG
GCGGGAACAGCAAAATATCACCCGGTCGGCAAACAAATTCTCGTCCCTGATTTTTCACCACCCCCTGACC
GCGAATGGTGAGATTGAGAATATAACCTTTCATTCCCAGCGGTCGGTCGATAAAAAAATCGAGATAACCG
TTGGCCTCAATCGGCGTTAAACCCGCCACCAGATGGGCATTAAACGAGTATCCCGGCAGCAGGGGATCAT
TTTGCGCTTCAGCCATACTTTTCATACTCCCGCCATTCAGAGAAGAAACCAATTGTCCATATTGCATCAG
ACATTGCCGTCACTGCGTCTTTTACTGGCTCTTCTCGCTAACCAAACCGGTAACCCCGCTTATTAAAAGC
ATTCTGTAACAAAGCGGGACCAAAGCCATGACAAAAACGCGTAACAAAAGTGTCTATAATCACGGCAGAA
AAGTCCACATTGATTATTTGCACGGCGTCACACTTTGCTATGCCATAGCATTTTTATCCATAAGATTAGC
GGATTCTACCTGACGCTTTTTATCGCAACTCTCTACTGTTTCTCCATACCCGTTTTTTTGGGAATTCAAA
AGATCTTTTAAGAAGGAGATATACATATGGCGAGTAGCGAAGACGTTATCAAAGAGTTCATGCGTTTCAA
AGTTCGTATGGAAGGTTCCGTTAACGGTCACGAGTTCGAAATCGAAGGTGAAGGTGAAGGTCGTCCGTAC
GAAGGTACCCAGACCGCTAAACTGAAAGTTACCAAAGGTGGTCCGCTGCCGTTCGCTTGGGACATCCTGT
CCCCGCAGTTCCAGTACGGTTCCAAAGCTTACGTTAAACACCCGGCTGACATCCCGGACTACCTGAAACT
GTCCTTCCCGGAAGGTTTCAAATGGGAACGTGTTATGAACTTCGAAGACGGTGGTGTTGTTACCGTTACC
CAGGACTCCTCCCTGCAAGACGGTGAGTTCATCTACAAAGTTAAACTGCGTGGTACCAACTTCCCGTCCG
ACGGTCCGGTTATGCAGAAAAAAACCATGGGTTGGGAAGCTTCCACCGAACGTATGTACCCGGAAGACGG
TGCTCTGAAAGGTGAAATCAAAATGCGTCTGAAACTGAAAGACGGTGGTCACTACGACGCTGAAGTTAAA
ACCACCTACATGGCTAAAAAACCGGTTCAGCTGCCGGGTGCTTACAAAACCGACATCAAACTGGACATCA
CCTCCCACAACGAAGACTACACCATCGTTGAACAGTACGAACGTGCTGAAGGTCGTCACTCCACCGGTGC
TTAAGGATCCAAACTCGAGTAAGGATCTCCAGGCATCAAATAAAACGAAAGGCTCAGTCGAAAGACTGGG
CCTTTCGTTTTATCTGTTGTTTGTCGGTGAACGCTCTCTACTAGAGTCACACTGGCTCACCTTCGGGTGG
GCCTTTCTGCGTTTATACCTAGGGTACGGGTTTTGCTGCCCGCAAACGGGCTGTTCTGGTGTTGCTAGTT
TGTTATCAGAATCGCAGATCCGGCTTCAGCCGGTTTGCCGGCTGAAAGCGCTATTTCTTCCAGAATTGCC
ATGATTTTTTCCCCACGGGAGGCGTCACTGGCTCCCGTGTTGTCGGCAGCTTTGATTCGATAAGCAGCAT
CGCCTGTTTCAGGCTGTCTATGTGTGACTGTTGAGCTGTAACAAGTTGTCTCAGGTGTTCAATTTCATGT
TCTAGTTGCTTTGTTTTACTGGTTTCACCTGTTCTATTAGGTGTTACATGCTGTTCATCTGTTACATTGT
CGATCTGTTCATGGTGAACAGCTTTGAATGCACCAAAAACTCGTAAAAGCTCTGATGTATCTATCTTTTT
TACACCGTTTTCATCTGTGCATATGGACAGTTTTCCCTTTGATATGTAACGGTGAACAGTTGTTCTACTT
TTGTTTGTTAGTCTTGATGCTTCACTGATAGATACAAGAGCCATAAGAACCTCAGATCCTTCCGTATTTA
GCCAGTATGTTCTCTAGTGTGGTTCGTTGTTTTTGCGTGAGCCATGAGAACGAACCATTGAGATCATACT
TACTTTGCATGTCACTCAAAAATTTTGCCTCAAAACTGGTGAGCTGAATTTTTGCAGTTAAAGCATCGTG
TAGTGTTTTTCTTAGTCCGTTATGTAGGTAGGAATCTGATGTAATGGTTGTTGGTATTTTGTCACCATTC
ATTTTTATCTGGTTGTTCTCAAGTTCGGTTACGAGATCCATTTGTCTATCTAGTTCAACTTGGAAAATCA
ACGTATCAGTCGGGCGGCCTCGCTTATCAACCACCAATTTCATATTGCTGTAAGTGTTTAAATCTTTACT
TATTGGTTTCAAAACCCATTGGTTAAGCCTTTTAAACTCATGGTAGTTATTTTCAAGCATTAACATGAAC
TTAAATTCATCAAGGCTAATCTCTATATTTGCCTTGTGAGTTTTCTTTTGTGTTAGTTCTTTTAATAACC
ACTCATAAATCCTCATAGAGTATTTGTTTTCAAAAGACTTAACATGTTCCAGATTATATTTTATGAATTT
TTTTAACTGGAAAAGATAAGGCAATATCTCTTCACTAAAAACTAATTCTAATTTTTCGCTTGAGAACTTG
GCATAGTTTGTCCACTGGAAAATCCCAAAGCCTTTAACCAAAGGATTCCTGATTTCCACAGTTCTCGTCA
TCAGCTCTCTGGTTGCTTTAGCTAATACACCATAAGCATTTTCCCTACTGATGTTCATCATCTGAGCGTA
TTGGTTATAAGTGAACGATACCGTCCGTTCTTTCCTTGTAGGGTTTTCAATCGTGGGGTTGAGTAGTGCC
ACACAGCATAAAATTAGCTTGGTTTCATGCTCCGTTAAGTCATAGCGACTAATCGCTAGTTCATTTGCTT
TGAAAACAACTAATTCAGACATACATCTCAATTGGTCTAGGTGATTTTAATCACTATACCAATTGAGATG
GGCTAGTCAATGATAATTACTAGTCCTTTTCCCGGGTGATCTGGGTATCTGTAAATTCTGCTAGACCTTT
GCTGGAAAACTTGTAAATTCTGCTAGACCCTCTGTAAATTCCGCTAGACCTTTGTGTGTTTTTTTTGTTT
ATATTCAAGTGGTTATAATTTATAGAATAAAGAAAGAATAAAAAAAGATAAAAAGAATAGATCCCAGCCC
TGTGTATAACTCACTACTTTAGTCAGTTCCGCAGTATTACAAAAGGATGTCGCAAACGCTGTTTGCTCCT
CTACAAAACAGACCTTAAAACCCTAAAGGCTTAAGTAGCACCCTCGCAAGCTCGGGCAAATCGCTGAATA
TTCCTTTTGTCTCCGACCATCAGGCACCTGAGTCGCTGTCTTTTTCGTGACATTCAGTTCGCTGCGCTCA
CGGCTCTGGCAGTGAATGGGGGTAAATGGCACTACAGGCGCCTTTTATGGATTCATGCAAGGAAACTACC
CATAATACAAGAAAAGCCCGTCACGGGCTTCTCAGGGCGTTTTATGGC
Features (pLannotate 1.2.2; 10 found; start..end, strand, type, name):
    176..270     -  terminator     lambda t0 terminator: transcription terminator from phage lambda
    304..1095    -  CDS            neo: KKA2_KLEPN - Also known as kan, nptII. Experimental evidence at protein level: Swiss-Prot protein existence level 1. Resistance to kanamycin, neomycin, paromomycin, ribostamycin, butirosin and gentamicin B. From Klebsiella pneumoniae.
   1127..1231    -  CDS            tnpA (fragment): TN5P_ECOLX - Also known as tnp. Experimental evidence at protein level: Swiss-Prot protein existence level 1. Mediates transposition of transposon Tn5 by a 'cut and paste' mechanism. First, the monomeric transposase binds the 19 bp inverted DNA repeats flanking the transposon. Then, dimerization of the DNA- bound transposase creates a synaptic DNA complex. After nicking of the first DNA strand, excision of the transposon proceeds through a series of intermediates. The transposase then mediates the insertion of the transposon at a new site by strand transfer. The activity of the wild- type tran
   1238..2116    -  CDS            araC: L-arabinose regulatory protein; araC
   2143..2427    +  promoter       araBAD promoter: araBAD; promoter of the L-arabinose operon of E. coli; the araC regulatory gene is transcribed in the opposite direction (Guzman et al., 1995)
   2477..3154    +  CDS            mRFP1: monomeric derivative of DsRed (Campbell et al., 2002)
   3187..3258    +  terminator     rrnB T1 terminator: transcription terminator T1 from the E. coli rrnB gene
   3274..3301    +  terminator     T7Te terminator: phage T7 early transcription terminator
   3832..4782    -  CDS            Rep101: RepA protein needed for replication with the pSC101 origin; rep101
   4830..5052    -  rep_origin     pSC101 ori: low-copy replication origin that requires the Rep101 protein
