[The description below was written by a language model from this plasmid's Addgene catalogue record and pLannotate feature annotations shown in this document.]
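Description:
pBbS8k-RFP_E93G is a 5,368 bp bacterial expression plasmid built on the pSC101 replicon and carrying a point mutation, E93G, in the replication initiator gene repA. The pSC101 origin normally maintains plasmids at low copy and depends on the plasmid-encoded RepA (Rep101) protein, which both initiates replication and limits it. The E93G substitution is recorded as increasing copy number, and the catalogue accordingly lists this variant as high copy. The feature table shows the Rep101 coding sequence lying directly beside the pSC101 ori. Selection is by kanamycin through the neo (nptII) aminoglycoside phosphotransferase gene, which is followed by a lambda t0 terminator. A short fragment of the Tn5 transposase sequence sits next to it, probably a remnant of the resistance cassette's source.

The expression module is an arabinose-inducible system. araC is transcribed divergently from the araBAD promoter, which drives mRFP1, a monomeric DsRed derivative, and the transcript is terminated by tandem rrnB T1 and T7Te terminators. The catalogue lists RFP as an N-terminal tag on the backbone, but the annotation shows mRFP1 as a stand-alone open reading frame on the opposite strand from, and well separated from, repA. It therefore acts as an independent reporter rather than as a fusion to RepA.

The construct comes from a study isolating pSC101 origin mutations that raise copy number. The record gives the purpose only as a RepA mutant. A plausible use is as a characterised higher-copy pSC101 variant in E. coli, with inducible red fluorescence serving as a readout of gene dosage.
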