Addgene plasmid #109411: pBbS8k-RFP_E93G
Purpose: RepA Mutant
Depositing lab: Jay Keasling. Depositing organization: Lawrence Berkeley National Laboratory. Publication: Isolation and characterization of novel mutations in the pSC101 origin that increase copy number. Thompson MG, Sedaghatian N, Barajas JF, Wehrs M, Bailey CB, Kaplan N, Hillson NJ, Mukhopadhyay A, Keasling JD. Sci Rep. 2018 Jan 25;8(1):1590. doi: 10.1038/s41598-018-20016-w. PubMed 29371642.
Backbone
  Vector backbone: pSC101
  Vector type: Bacterial Expression
Growth in bacteria
  Bacterial resistance: Kanamycin, 50 μg/mL
  Growth temperature: 37°C
  Growth strain: DH10b
  Copy number: High Copy
Gene/Insert
  Gene/Insert name: repA
  Species: Synthetic
  Mutation: E93G repA mutation to increase copy number
  Tag / fusion protein: RFP (N terminal on backbone)
  Cloning method: Gibson Cloning
Terms and licenses: Academic/Nonprofit Terms; Industry Terms: Not Available to Industry
How to cite: pBbS8k-RFP_E93G was a gift from Jay Keasling (Addgene plasmid # 109411 ; http://n2t.net/addgene:109411 ; RRID:Addgene_109411)
